>Addgene plasmid #138909 | pPD299 ZF43x14-Compact_EYFP | addgene full sequence | sequence record 324222 | Addgene NGS Result
GTGCCACCTGACGTCGACGGATCGGGAGATCTGAATTACGATCGGAGTGAGGATAATTAGAGTGAGGACG
ATCGGAGTGAGGAAAATTAGAGTGAGGACGATCGGAGTGAGGATAATTAGAGTGAGGACGATCGGAGTGA
GGAAAATTAGAGTGAGGACGATCGGAGTGAGGATAATTAGAGTGAGGACGATCGGAGTGAGGAAAATTAG
AGTGAGGACGATCGGAGTGAGGATAATTAGAGTGAGGACGATCCCTCTAGAGGGTATATAATGGGGGCCA
CTAGTCTACTACCAGAGCTCATCGCTAGCGCCACCATGGTGAGCAAGGGCGAGGAGCTGTTCACCGGGGT
GGTGCCCATCCTGGTCGAGCTGGACGGCGACGTAAACGGCCACAAGTTCAGCGTGTCCGGCGAGGGCGAG
GGCGATGCCACCTACGGCAAGCTGACCCTGAAGTTCATCTGCACCACCGGCAAGCTGCCCGTGCCCTGGC
CCACCCTCGTGACCACCTTCGGCTACGGCCTGCAGTGCTTCGCCCGCTACCCCGACCACATGAAGCAGCA
CGACTTCTTCAAGTCCGCCATGCCCGAAGGCTACGTCCAGGAGCGCACCATCTTCTTCAAGGACGACGGC
AACTACAAGACCCGCGCCGAGGTGAAGTTCGAGGGCGACACCCTGGTGAACCGCATCGAGCTGAAGGGCA
TCGACTTCAAGGAGGACGGCAACATCCTGGGGCACAAGCTGGAGTACAACTACAACAGCCACAACGTCTA
TATCATGGCCGACAAGCAGAAGAACGGCATCAAGGTGAACTTCAAGATCCGCCACAACATCGAGGACGGC
AGCGTGCAGCTCGCCGACCACTACCAGCAGAACACCCCCATCGGCGACGGCCCCGTGCTGCTGCCCGACA
ACCACTACCTGAGCTACCAGTCCGCCCTGAGCAAAGACCCCAACGAGAAGCGCGATCACATGGTCCTGCT
GGAGTTCGTGACCGCCGCCGGGATCACTCTCGGCATGGACGAGCTGTACAAGTAGGCGGCCGCTCGAGTC
TAGAGGGCCCGTTTAAACCCGCTGATCAGCCTCGACTGTGCCTTCTAGTTGCCAGCCATCTGTTGTTTGC
CCCTCCCCCGTGCCTTCCTTGACCCTGGAAGGTGCCACTCCCACTGTCCTTTCCTAATAAAATGAGGAAA
TTGCATCGCATTGTCTGAGTAGGTGTCATTCTATTCTGGGGGGTGGGGTGGGGCAGGACAGCAAGGGGGA
GGATTGGGAAGTCAATAGCAGGCATGCTGGGGATGCGGTGGGCTCTATGGCTTCTGAGGCGGAAAGAACC
AGCTGGGGCTCTAGGGGGTATCCCC
[124 nt withheld, positions 1356-1479]
C
[91 nt withheld, positions 1481-1571]
A
[49 nt withheld, positions 1573-1621]
CCTTTGACGTTGGAGTCCACGTTCTTT
[37 nt withheld, positions 1649-1685]
ACCCTATCTCGGTCTATTCTTTTGATTTATAAGGGATTTTGCCGATTTCGGCCTATTGGTTAAAAAATGA
GCTGATTTAACAAAAATTTAACGCGAATTAATTCTGTGGAATGTGTGTCAGTTAGGCTCAATTAGTCAGC
AACCATAGTCCCGCCCCTAACTCCGCCCATCCCGCCCCTAACTCCGCCCAGTTCCGCCCATTCTCCGCCC
CATGGCTGACTAATTTTTTTTATTTATGCAGAGGCCGAGGCCGCCTCTGCCTCTGAGCTATTCCAGAAGT
AGTGAGGAGGCTTTTTTGGAGGCCTAGGCTTTTGCAAAAAGCTCCCGGGAGCTTGTATATCCATTTTCGG
AGGTTGGGCTTCGGAATCGTTTTCCGGGACGCCGGCTGGATGATCCTCCAGCGCGGGGATCTCATGCTGG
AGTTCTTCGCCCACCCCAACTTGTTTATTGCAGCTTATAATGGTTACAAATAAAGCAATAGCATCACAAA
TTTCACAAATAAAGCATTTTTTTCACTGCATTCTAGTTGTGGTTTGTCCAAACTCATCAATGTATCTTAT
CATGTCTGTATACCGTCGACCTCTAGCTAGAGCTTGGCGTAATCATGGTCATAGCTGTTTCCTGTGTGAA
ATTGTTATCCGCTCACAATTCCACACAACATACGAGCCGGAAGCATAAAGTGTAAAGCCTGGGGTGCCTA
ATGAGTGAGCTAACTCACATTAATTGCGTTGCGCTCACTGCCCGCTTTCCAGTCGGGAAACCTGTCGTGC
CAGCTGCATTAATGAATCGGCCAACGCGCGGGGAGAGGCGGTTTGCGTATTGGGCGCTCTTCCGCTTCCT
CGCTCACTGACTCGCTGCGCTCGGTCGTTCGGCTGCGGCGAGCGGTATCAGCTCACTCAAAGGCGGTAAT
ACGGTTATCCACAGAATCAGGGGATAACGCAGGAAAGAACATGTGAGCAAAAGGCCAGCAAAAGGCCAGG
AACCGTAAAAAGGCCGCGTTGCTGGCGTTTTTCCATAGGCTCCGCCCCCCTGACGAGCATCACAAAAATC
GACGCTCAAGTCAGAGGTGGCGAAACCCGACAGGACTATAAAGATACCAGGCGTTTCCCCCTGGAAGCTC
CCTCGTGCGCTCTCCTGTTCCGACCCTGCCGCTTACCGGATACCTGTCCGCCTTTCTCCCTTCGGGAAGC
GTGGCGCTTTCTCATAGCTCACGCTGTAGGTATCTCAGTTCGGTGTAGGTCGTTCGCTCCAAGCTGGGCT
GTGTGCACGAACCCCCCGTTCAGCCCGACCGCTGCGCCTTATCCGGTAACTATCGTCTTGAGTCCAACCC
GGTAAGACACGACTTATCGCCACTGGCAGCAGCCACTGGTAACAGGATTAGCAGAGCGAGGTATGTAGGC
GGTGCTACAGAGTTCTTGAAGTGGTGGCCTAACTACGGCTACACTAGAAGAACAGTATTTGGTATCTGCG
CTCTGCTGAAGCCAGTTACCTTCGGAAAAAGAGTTGGTAGCTCTTGATCCGGCAAACAAACCACCGCTGG
TAGCGGTGGTTTTTTTGTTTGCAAGCAGCAGATTACGCGCAGAAAAAAAGGATCTCAAGAAGATCCTTTG
ATCTTTTCTACGGGGTCTGACGCTCAGTGGAACGAAAACTCACGTTAAGGGATTTTGGTCATGAGATTAT
CAAAAAGGATCTTCACCTAGATCCTTTTAAATTAAAAATGAAGTTTTAAATCAATCTAAAGTATATATGA
GTAAACTTGGTCTGACAGTTACCAATGCTTAATCAGTGAGGCACCTATCTCAGCGATCTGTCTATTTCGT
TCATCCATAGTTGCCTGACTCCCCGTCGTGTAGATAACTACGATACGGGAGGGCTTACCATCTGGCCCCA
GTGCTGCAATGATACCGCGAGATCCACGCTCACCGGCTCCAGATTTATCAGCAATAAACCAGCCAGCCGG
AAGGGCCGAGCGCAGAAGTGGTCCTGCAACTTTATCCGCCTCCATCCAGTCTATTAATTGTTGCCGGGAA
GCTAGAGTAAGTAGTTCGCCAGTTAATAGTTTGCGCAACGTTGTTGCCATTGCTACAGGCATCGTGGTGT
CACGCTCGTCGTTTGGTATGGCTTCATTCAGCTCCGGTTCCCAACGATCAAGGCGAGTTACATGATCCCC
CATGTTGTGCAAAAAAGCGGTTAGCTCCTTCGGTCCTCCGATCGTTGTCAGAAGTAAGTTGGCCGCAGTG
TTATCACTCATGGTTATGGCAGCACTGCATAATTCTCTTACTGTCATGCCATCCGTAAGATGCTTTTCTG
TGACTGGTGAGTACTCAACCAAGTCATTCTGAGAATAGTGTATGCGGCGACCGAGTTGCTCTTGCCCGGC
GTCAATACGGGATAATACCGCGCCACATAGCAGAACTTTAAAAGTGCTCATCATTGGAAAACGTTCTTCG
GGGCGAAAACTCTCAAGGATCTTACCGCTGTTGAGATCCAGTTCGATGTAACCCACTCGTGCACCCAACT
GATCTTCAGCATCTTTTACTTTCACCAGCGTTTCTGGGTGAGCAAAAACAGGAAGGCAAAATGCCGCAAA
AAAGGGAATAAGGGCGACACGGAAATGTTGAATACTCATACTCTTCCTTTTTCAATATTATTGAAGCATT
TATCAGGGTTATTGTCTCATGAGCGGATACATATTTGAATGTATTTAGAAAAATAAACAAATAGGGGTTC
CGCGCACATTTCCCCGAAAA
Features (pLannotate 1.2.2; 16 found; start..end, strand, type, name):
    258..274     +  promoter       minP (fragment): minimal TATA-box promoter with low basal activity
    316..1032    +  CDS            EYFP: EYFP is a basic (constitutively fluorescent) green/yellow fluorescent protein published in 1996, derived from Aequorea victoria. It is reported to be a very rapidly-maturing weak dimer with high acid sensitivity.
   1086..1197    +  polyA_signal   bGH poly(A) signal: bovine growth hormone polyadenylation signal
   1314..1335    +  promoter       SV40 promoter (fragment): SV40 enhancer and early promoter
   1356..1784    +  rep_origin     f1 ori (sequence partly withheld): f1 bacteriophage origin of replication; arrow indicates direction of (+) strand synthesis
   1789..1811    +  promoter       SV40 promoter (fragment): SV40 enhancer and early promoter
   1812..2003    +  promoter       SV40 promoter: SV40 early promoter
   2030..2128    +  CDS            ble (fragment): BLE_KLEPN - Experimental evidence at protein level: Swiss-Prot protein existence level 1. Binding protein with a strong affinity to the bleomycin family of antibiotics. Binds to CL990; an antimitotic-antibiotic compound. From Klebsiella pneumoniae.
   2123..2244    +  polyA_signal   SV40 poly(A) signal: SV40 polyadenylation signal
   2317..2333    -  protein_bind   lac operator: The lac repressor binds to the lac operator to inhibit transcription in E. coli. This inhibition can be relieved by adding lactose or isopropyl-β-D-thiogalactopyranoside (IPTG). lac repressor encoded by lacI
   2341..2371    -  promoter       lac promoter: promoter for the E. coli lac operon
   2386..2407    -  protein_bind   CAP binding site: CAP binding activates transcription in the presence of cAMP. E. coli catabolite activator protein
   2420..2512    -  CDS            lacI (fragment): lac repressor; lacI; The lac repressor binds to the lac operator to inhibit transcription in E. coli. This inhibition can be relieved by adding lactose or isopropyl-β-D-thiogalactopyranoside (IPTG).
   2695..3283    -  rep_origin     ori: high-copy-number ColE1/pMB1/pBR322/pUC origin of replication
   3454..4314    -  CDS            AmpR: β-lactamase; bla; confers resistance to ampicillin, carbenicillin, and related antibiotics
   4315..4419    -  promoter       AmpR promoter: bla
