[The description below was written by a language model from this plasmid's Addgene catalogue record and pLannotate feature annotations shown in this document.]
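Description:
pPD299 ZF43x14-Compact_EYFP is a 4.4 kb mammalian expression and synthetic-biology reporter plasmid built on the pPD152 Reporter Template v2 backbone. It is propagated in E. coli as a high-copy plasmid through a ColE1/pUC-type origin and selected with ampicillin via the β-lactamase gene and its native promoter. An f1 phage origin is also present, along with remnants of a lac promoter/operator region and a short lacI fragment that appear to be backbone carry-over.

The payload is a synthetic inducible promoter, ZF43x14-Compact, cloned between retained BglII and NheI sites upstream of an EYFP coding sequence that is terminated by the bovine growth hormone polyadenylation signal. The annotation detects only a fragment of a minimal TATA-box promoter just upstream of EYFP; the upstream portion of the insert is not annotated. The name suggests an array of binding sites for a zinc-finger domain designated ZF43 in a compact spacing, but the record does not spell out this architecture. A minimal promoter of this kind has low basal activity, so yellow fluorescence should depend on recruitment of a cognate transcription factor supplied from another construct.

Downstream, an SV40 early promoter is followed by only a short fragment of the bleomycin/zeocin resistance gene and an SV40 poly(A) signal, so a functional mammalian selection marker does not appear to be present, and the plasmid seems best suited to transient transfection. Its stated purpose is to serve as the EYFP readout for activity of the ZF43x14-Compact promoter, for example when characterising engineered transcriptional regulators or genetic circuits in mammalian cells.
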