Addgene plasmid #138909: pPD299 ZF43x14-Compact_EYFP
Purpose: EYFP reporter vector for the ZF43x14-Compact promoter
Depositing lab: Joshua Leonard. Depositing organization: Northwestern University.
Backbone
  Vector backbone: pPD152 Reporter Template v2
  Vector type: Mammalian Expression, Synthetic Biology
Growth in bacteria
  Bacterial resistance: Ampicillin, 100 μg/mL
  Growth temperature: 37°C
  Growth strain: DH5alpha
  Copy number: High Copy
Gene/Insert
  Gene/Insert name: ZF43x14-Compact
  Species: Synthetic
  Promoter: ZF43x14-Compact
  Cloning method: Restriction Enzyme; 5′ cloning site BglII (not destroyed); 3′ cloning site NheI (not destroyed)
  Sequencing primers: 5′ CGACACGGAAATGTTGAATAC; 3′ TAGAAGGCACAGTCGAGG
Terms and licenses: Academic/Nonprofit Terms; Industry Terms: Not Available to Industry
Depositor comments: Leonard Lab plasmid reference number: L1557
How to cite: pPD299 ZF43x14-Compact_EYFP was a gift from Joshua Leonard (Addgene plasmid # 138909 ; http://n2t.net/addgene:138909 ; RRID:Addgene_138909)
