>Addgene plasmid #138909 | pPD299 ZF43x14-Compact_EYFP | depositor partial sequence | sequence record 268485 | ZF43x14-Compact
AGATCTGAATTACGATCGGAGTGAGGATAATTAGAGTGAGGACGATCGGAGTGAGGAAAATTAGAGTGAG
GACGATCGGAGTGAGGATAATTAGAGTGAGGACGATCGGAGTGAGGAAAATTAGAGTGAGGACGATCGGA
GTGAGGATAATTAGAGTGAGGACGATCGGAGTGAGGAAAATTAGAGTGAGGACGATCGGAGTGAGGATAA
TTAGAGTGAGGACGATCCCTCTAGAGGGTATATAATGGGGGCCACTAGTCTACTACCAGAGCTCATCGCT
AGC
